>Addgene plasmid #145438 | pGBW-m4046509 | depositor full sequence | sequence record 287615 | Full Sequence
GCGGCCGCCCCACACACCATAGCTTCAAAATGTTTCTACTCCTTTTTTACTCTTCCAGATTTTCTCGGAC
TCCGCGCATCGCCGTACCACTTCAAAACACCCAAGCACAGCATACTAAATTTCCCCTCTTTCTTCCTCTA
GGGTGTCGTTAATTACCCGTACTAAAGGTTTGGAAAAGAAAAAAGAGACCGCCTCGTTTCTTTTTCTTCG
TCGAAAAAGGCAATAAAAATTTTTATCACGTTTCTTTTTCTTGAAAATTTTTTTTTTTGATTTTTTTCTC
TTTCGATGACCTCCCATTGATATTTAAGTTAATAAACGGTCTTCAATTTCTCAAGTTTCAGTTTCATTTT
TCTTGTTCTATTACAACTTTTTTTACTTCTTGCTCATTAGAAAGAAAGCATAGCAATCTAATCTAAGTTT
TAATTACAAAATGAAAATTATCCTATTCTTAGCATTGATAACCCTGGCTACGTGTGAGCTTTATCACTAC
CAGGAATGCGTTAGGGGGACAACTGTCTTGTTGAAGGAACCTTGTTCATCTGGAACTTACGAAGGCAATT
CGCCATTTCATCCATTGGCTGATAACAAGTTCGCCTTAACCTGTTTTAGTACTCAATTCGCTTTCGCTTG
TCCCGACGGTGTGAAACACGTTTATCAATTGAGAGCGAGATCCGTAAGCCCAAAGTTATTTATCCGTCAA
GAAGAAGTTCAAGAGTTGTACTCCCCAATTTTTCTAATTGTCGCCGCTATCGTTTTCATTACCTTGTGTT
TCACACTGAAGCGAAAGACTGAACTCGTGCCGAGAGGTTCTCACCATCATCACCATCATTAAACAGGCCC
CTTTTCCTTTGTCGATATCATGTAATTAGTTATGTCACGCTTACATTCACGCCCTCCTCCCACATCCGCT
CTAACCGAAAAGGAAGGAGTTAGACAACCTGAAGTCTAGGTCCCTATTTATTTTTTTTAATAGTTATGTT
AGTATTAAGAACGTTATTTATATTTCAAATTTTTCTTTTTTTTCTGTACAAAGCGGCCGCCGAACCACTA
GTGCACTGCAGTACACGGTTTCCTTGAAATTTTTTTGATTCGGTAATCTCCGAACAGAAGGAAGAACGAA
GGAAGGAGCACAGACTTAGATTGGTATATATACGCATATGTAGTGTTGAAGAAACATGAAATTGCCCAGT
ATTCTTAACCCAACTGCACAGAACAAAAACGTGCAGGAAACGAAGATAAATCATGTCGAAAGCTACATAT
AAGGAACGTGCTGCTACTCATCCTAGTCCTGTTGCTGCCAAGCTATTTAATATCATGCACGAAAAGCAAA
CAAACTTGTGTGCTTCATTGGATGTTCGTACCACCAAGGAATTACTGGAGTTAGTTGAAGCATTAGGTCC
CAAAATTTGTTTACTAAAAACACATGTGGATATCTTGACTGATTTTTCCATGGAGGGCACAGTTAAGCCG
CTAAAGGCATTATCCGCCAAGTACAATTTTTTACTCTTCGAGGACAGAAAATTTGCTGACATTGGTAATA
CAGTCAAATTGCAGTACTCTGCGGGTGTATACAGAATAGCAGAATGGGCAGACATTACGAATGCACACGG
TGTGGTGGGCCCAGGTATTGTTAGCGGTTTGAAGCAGGCGGCAGAAGAAGTAACAAAGGAACCTAGAGGC
CTTTTGATGTTAGCAGAATTGTCATGCAAGGGCTCCCTATCTACTGGAGAATATACTAAGGGTACTGTTG
ACATTGCGAAGAGCGACAAAGATTTTGTTATCGGCTTTATTGCTCAAAGAGACATGGGTGGAAGAGATGA
AGGTTACGATTGGTTGATTATGACACCCGGTGTGGGTTTAGATGACAAGGGAGATGCATTGGGTCAACAG
TATAGAACCGTGGATGATGTGGTTTCTACAGGATCTGACATTATTATTGTTGGAAGAGGACTATTTGCAA
AGGGAAGGGATGCTAAGGTAGAGGGTGAACGTTACAGAAAAGCAGGCTGGGAAGCATATTTGAGAAGATG
CGGCCAGCAAAACTAAAAAACTGTATTATAAGTAAATGCATGTATACTAAACTCACAAATTAGAGCTTCA
ATTTAATTATATCAGTTATTACCCGAGTAACGAAGCATCTGTGCTTCATTTTGTAGAACAAAAATGCAAC
GCGAGAGCGCTAATTTTTCAAACAAAGAATCTGAGCTGCATTTTTACAGAACAGAAATGCAACGCGAAAG
CGCTATTTTACCAACGAAGAATCTGTGCTTCATTTTTGTAAAACAAAAATGCAACGCGAGAGCGCTAATT
TTTCAAACAAAGAATCTGAGCTGCATTTTTACAGAACAGAAATGCAACGCGAGAGCGCTATTTTACCAAC
AAAGAATCTATACTTCTTTTTTGTTCTACAAAAATGCATCCCGAGAGCGCTATTTTTCTAACAAAGCATC
TTAGATTACTTTTTTTCTCCTTTGTGCGCTCTATAATGCAGTCTCTTGATAACTTTTTGCACTGTAGGTC
CGTTAAGGTTAGAAGAAGGCTACTTTGGTGTCTATTTTCTCTTCCATAAAAAAAGCCTGACTCCACTTCC
CGCGTTTACTGATTACTAGCGAAGCTGCGGGTGCATTTTTTCAAGATAAAGGCATCCCCGATTATATTCT
ATACCGATGTGGATTGCGCATACTTTGTGAACAGAAAGTGATAGCGTTGATGATTCTTCATTGGTCAGAA
AATTATGAACGGTTTCTTCTATTTTGTCTCTATATACTACGTATAGGAAATGTTTACATTTTCGTATTGT
TTTCGATTCACTCTATGAATAGTTCTTACTACAATTTTTTTGTCTAAAGAGTAATACTAGAGATAAACAT
AAAAAATGTAGAGGTCGAGTTTAGATGCAAGTTCAAGGAGCGAAAGGTGGATGGGTAGGTTATATAGGGA
TATAGCACAGAGATATATAGCAAAGAGATACTTTTGAGCAATGTTTGTGGAAGCGGTATTCGCAATATTT
TAGTAGCTCGTTACAGTCCGGTGCGTTTTTGGTTTTTTGAAAGTGCGTCATCAGAGCGCTTTTGGTTTTC
AAAAGCGCTCTGAAGTTCCTATACTTTCTAGCTAGAGAATAGGAACTTCCCGAGCGGCCGCGTGTTACAA
GCTTGACTCCAGCGTAACTGGACTGCAATCAACTCACTGGCTCACCTTCACGGGTGGGCCTTTCTTCGGT
AGAAAATCAAAGGATCTTCTTGAGATCCTTTTTTTCTGCGCGTAATCTGCTGCTTGCAAACAAAAAAACC
ACCGCTACCAGCGGTGGTTTGTTTGCCGGATCAAGAGCTACCAACTCTTTTTCCGAGGTAACTGGCTTCA
GCAGAGCGCAGATACCAAATACTGTTCTTCTAGTGTAGCCGTAGTTAGGCCACCACTTCAAGAACTCTGT
AGCACCGCCTACATACCTCGCTCTGCTAATCCTGTTACCAGTGGCTGCTGCCAGTGGCGATAAGTCGTGT
CTTACCGGGTTGGACTCAAGACGATAGTTACCGGATAAGGCGCAGCGGTCGGGCTGAACGGGGGGTTCGT
GCACACAGCCCAGCTTGGAGCGAACGACCTACACCGAACTGAGATACCTACAGCGTGAGCTATGAGAAAG
CGCCACGCTTCCCGAAGGGAGAAAGGCGGACAGGTATCCGGTAAGCGGCAGGGTCGGAACAGGAGAGCGC
ACGAGGGAGCTTCCAGGGGTAAACGCCTGGTATCTTTATAGTCCTGTCGGGTTTCGCCACCTCTGACTTG
AGCATCGATTTTTGTGATGCTCGTCAGGGGGGCGGAGCCTATGGAAAAACGCCAGCAACGCAGAAAGGCC
CACCCGAAGGTGAGCCAGGTGATTACATTTGGGCCCTCATCAGAGGTTTTCACCGTCATCACCGAAACGC
GCGAGGCAGCTGCGGTAAAGCTCATCAGCGTGGTCGTGAAGCGATTCACAGATGTCTGCCTGTTCATCCG
CGTCCAGCTCGTTGAGTTTCTCCAGAAGCGTTAATGTCTGGCTTCTGATAAAGCGGGCCATGTTAAGGGC
GGTTTTTTCCTGTTTGGTCACTTACCAATGCTTAATCAGTGAGGCACCTATCTCAGCGATCTGTCTATTT
CGTTCATCCATAGTTGCCTGACTCCCCGTCGTGTAGATAACTACGATGCGGGAGGGCTTACCATCTGGCC
CCAGTGCTGCAATGATACCGCGAGACCCACGCTCACCGGCTCCAGATTTATCAGCAATAAACCAGCCAGC
CGGGAGGGCCGAGCGCAGAAGTGATCCTGCAACTTTATCCGCCTCCATCCAGTCTATTAATTGTTGCCGG
GAAGCTAGAGTAAGTAGTTCGCCAGTTAATAGTTTGCGCAACGTTGTTGCCATTGCTACAGGCATCGTGG
TGTCACGCTCGTCGTTTGGTATGGCTTCATTCAGCTCCGGTTCCCAACGATCAAGGCGAGTTACATGATC
CCCCATGTTGTGCAAAAAAGCGGTTAGCTCCTTCGGTCCTCCGATCGTTGCCAGAAGTAAGTTGGCCGCA
GTGTTATCACTCATGGTTATGGCAGCACTGCATAATTCTCTTACTGTCATGCCATCCGTGAGATGCTTTT
CTGTGACTGGTGAGTACTCAACCAAGTCATTCTGAGAATAGTGTATGCGGCGACCGAGTTGCTCTTGCCC
GGCGTCAATACGGGATAATACCGCGCCACATAGCAGAACTTTAAAAGTGCTCATCATTGGAAAACGTTCT
TCGGGGCGTAAACTCTCAAGGATCTTACCGCTGTTGAGATCCAGTTCGATGTAACCCACTCGTGCACCCA
ACTGATCTTCAGCATCTTTTACTTTCACCAGCGTTTCTGGGTGAGCAAAAACAGGAAGGCAAAATGCCGC
AAAAAAGGGAATAAGGGCGACACGGAAATGTTGAATACTCATTTTAGCTTCCTTAGCTCCTGAAAATCTC
GATAACTCAAAAAATACGCCCGGTAGTGATCTTATTTCATTATGGTGAAAGTTGGAACCTCTTACGTGCC
GATCAAGTCAAAAGCCTCCGGTCGGAGGCTTTTGACTTTCTGCTATGGAGGTCAGGTATGATTTAAATGG
TCAGTTAGA
Features (pLannotate 1.2.2; 13 found; start..end, strand, type, name):
     10..417     +  promoter       TEF1 promoter: S. cerevisiae TEF1; promoter for EF-1α
    431..793     +  CDS            NS7A_SARS2: Experimental evidence at protein level: Swiss-Prot protein existence level 1. Plays a role as antagonist of host tetherin (BST2), disrupting its antiviral effect. Acts by binding to BST2 thereby interfering with its glycosylation. May suppress small interfering RNA (siRNA). May bind to host ITGAL, thereby playing a role in attachment or modulation of leukocytes. From Severe acute respiratory syndrome coronavirus 2 (2019-nCoV) (SARS-CoV-2).
    858..1030    +  terminator     CYC1 terminator (fragment): S. cerevisiae CYC1; transcription terminator for CYC1
   1066..1242    +  promoter       URA3 promoter (fragment): S. cerevisiae URA3
   1243..2046    +  CDS            URA3: orotidine-5'-phosphate decarboxylase, required for uracil biosynthesis; S. cerevisiae URA3; yeast auxotrophic marker, counterselectable with 5-fluoroorotic acid (5-FOA)
   2129..3111    -  rep_origin     2μ ori: yeast 2μ plasmid origin of replication
   3189..3218    +  terminator     T3Te terminator: phage T3 early transcription terminator
   3240..3827    +  rep_origin     ori: high-copy-number ColE1/pMB1/pBR322/pUC origin of replication
   3839..3866    -  terminator     T7Te terminator: phage T7 early transcription terminator
   3890..4081    -  CDS            rop: Rop protein, which maintains plasmids at low copy number; rop
   4082..4942    -  CDS            AmpR: β-lactamase; bla; confers resistance to ampicillin, carbenicillin, and related antibiotics
   4943..5045    -  promoter       cat promoter: promoter of the E. coli cat gene encoding chloramphenicol acetyltransferase
   5046..5077    -  terminator     tonB terminator: bidirectional E. coli tonB-P14 transcription terminator
