[The description below was written by a language model from this plasmid's Addgene catalogue record and pLannotate feature annotations shown in this document.]
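Description:
pGBW-m4046509 is a yeast–E. coli shuttle vector for episomal expression of the SARS-CoV-2 ORF7a accessory protein in Saccharomyces cerevisiae. In bacteria it replicates from a ColE1/pUC-type origin and is selected with ampicillin through a β-lactamase gene, which the annotation places downstream of a cat promoter. A rop coding sequence is also annotated next to AmpR, although the catalogue lists the plasmid as high copy. Short phage T3 and T7 early terminators and a tonB terminator flank the bacterial modules, presumably insulating them from read-through transcription. In yeast, the 2μ origin supports multicopy maintenance, and the URA3 marker allows selection in ura3 auxotrophic strains on medium lacking uracil, with the option of counterselection on 5-fluoroorotic acid.

The expression cassette consists of the constitutive TEF1 promoter, the ORF7a open reading frame, and a CYC1 terminator fragment. The coding sequence was made by gene synthesis and recoded for S. cerevisiae codon usage ("recode 1") based on the NCBI reference protein. The catalogue describes a C-terminal thrombin-cleavable 6xHis tag supplied by the backbone. This tag is not separately annotated in the feature table, but it would lie in the short interval between the ORF7a annotation and the terminator. The tag should allow metal-affinity purification or detection, followed by its proteolytic removal. ORF7a is described in the annotation as an antagonist of the host restriction factor tetherin (BST2). The plasmid is suited to producing this viral protein in yeast for purification, or for biochemical or functional studies, though the record states no purpose beyond yeast expression.
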