Addgene plasmid #145438: pGBW-m4046509
Purpose: Yeast Expression plasmid for SARS-CoV-2 ORF7a protein
Depositing lab: Ginkgo Bioworks & Benjie Chen. Depositing organization: Ginkgo Bioworks.
Backbone
  Vector backbone: AmpR; 2u URA3
  Backbone size w/o insert (bp): 4078
  Vector type: Yeast Expression
  Selectable markers: URA3
Growth in bacteria
  Bacterial resistance: Ampicillin, 100 μg/mL
  Growth temperature: 37°C
  Growth strain: DH5alpha
  Copy number: High Copy
Gene/Insert
  Gene/Insert name: SARS-CoV-2 ORF7a protein
  Species: S. cerevisiae (budding yeast); Severe acute respiratory syndrome coronavirus 2
  Insert size (bp): 359
  Mutation: Saccharomyces cerevisiae recode 1
  Entrez Gene: ORF7a (a.k.a. GU280_gp07)
  Promoter: pTEF1
  Tag / fusion protein: Cleavable thrombin;6xHIS (C terminal on backbone)
  Cloning method: Unknown
Resource information
  A portion of this plasmid was derived from a plasmid made by: GinkgoBioworks
Depositor comments: NCBI Reference Sequence: YP_009724395.1Created by gene synthesis with Not1 site.
How to cite: pGBW-m4046509 was a gift from Ginkgo Bioworks & Benjie Chen (Addgene plasmid # 145438 ; http://n2t.net/addgene:145438 ; RRID:Addgene_145438)
